>Addgene plasmid #213008 | lentiCRISPRv2FE-ABE8e-SpRY | addgene full sequence | sequence record 424737 | Addgene NGS Result
TGATGCGGTTTTGGCAGTACATCAATGGGCGTGGATAGCGGTTTGACTCACGGGGATTTCCAAGTCTCCA
CCCCATTGACGTCAATGGGAGTTTGTTTTGGCACCAAAATCAACGGGACTTTCCAAAATGTCGTAACAAC
TCCGCCCCATTGACGCAAATGGGCGGTAGGCGTGTACGGTGGGAGGTCTATATAAGCAGCGCGTTTTGCC
TGTACTGGGTCTCTCTGGTTAGACCAGATCTGAGCCTGGGAGCTCTCTGGCTAACTAGGGAACCCACTGC
TTAAGCCTCAATAAAGCTTGCCTTGAGTGCTTCAAGTAGTGTGTGCCCGTCTGTTGTGTGACTCTGGTAA
CTAGAGATCCCTCAGACCCTTTTAGTCAGTGTGGAAAATCTCTAGCAGTGGCGCCCGAACAGGGACTTGA
AAGCGAAAGGGAAACCAGAGGAGCTCTCTCGACGCAGGACTCGGCTTGCTGAAGCGCGCACGGCAAGAGG
CGAGGGGCGGCGACTGGTGAGTACGCCAAAAATTTTGACTAGCGGAGGCTAGAAGGAGAGAGATGGGTGC
GAGAGCGTCAGTATTAAGCGGGGGAGAATTAGATCGCGATGGGAAAAAATTCGGTTAAGGCCAGGGGGAA
AGAAAAAATATAAATTAAAACATATAGTATGGGCAAGCAGGGAGCTAGAACGATTCGCAGTTAATCCTGG
CCTGTTAGAAACATCAGAAGGCTGTAGACAAATACTGGGACAGCTACAACCATCCCTTCAGACAGGATCA
GAAGAACTTAGATCATTATATAATACAGTAGCAACCCTCTATTGTGTGCATCAAAGGATAGAGATAAAAG
ACACCAAGGAAGCTTTAGACAAGATAGAGGAAGAGCAAAACAAAAGTAAGACCACCGCACAGCAAGCGGC
CGCTGATCTTCAGACCTGGAGGAGGAGATATGAGGGACAATTGGAGAAGTGAATTATATAAATATAAAGT
AGTAAAAATTGAACCATTAGGAGTAGCACCCACCAAGGCAAAGAGAAGAGTGGTGCAGAGAGAAAAAAGA
GCAGTGGGAATAGGAGCTTTGTTCCTTGGGTTCTTGGGAGCAGCAGGAAGCACTATGGGCGCAGCGTCAA
TGACGCTGACGGTACAGGCCAGACAATTATTGTCTGGTATAGTGCAGCAGCAGAACAATTTGCTGAGGGC
TATTGAGGCGCAACAGCATCTGTTGCAACTCACAGTCTGGGGCATCAAGCAGCTCCAGGCAAGAATCCTG
GCTGTGGAAAGATACCTAAAGGATCAACAGCTCCTGGGGATTTGGGGTTGCTCTGGAAAACTCATTTGCA
CCACTGCTGTGCCTTGGAATGCTAGTTGGAGTAATAAATCTCTGGAACAGATTTGGAATCACACGACCTG
GATGGAGTGGGACAGAGAAATTAACAATTACACAAGCTTAATACACTCCTTAATTGAAGAATCGCAAAAC
CAGCAAGAAAAGAATGAACAAGAATTATTGGAATTAGATAAATGGGCAAGTTTGTGGAATTGGTTTAACA
TAACAAATTGGCTGTGGTATATAAAATTATTCATAATGATAGTAGGAGGCTTGGTAGGTTTAAGAATAGT
TTTTGCTGTACTTTCTATAGTGAATAGAGTTAGGCAGGGATATTCACCATTATCGTTTCAGACCCACCTC
CCAACCCCGAGGGGACCCGACAGGCCCGAAGGAATAGAAGAAGAAGGTGGAGAGAGAGACAGAGACAGAT
CCATTCGATTAGTGAACGGATCGGCACTGCGTGCGCCAATTCTGCAGACAAATGGCAGTATTCATCCACA
ATTTTAAAAGAAAAGGGGGGATTGGGGGGTACAGTGCAGGGGAAAGAATAGTAGACATAATAGCAACAGA
CATACAAACTAAAGAATTACAAAAACAAATTACAAAAATTCAAAATTTTCGGGTTTATTACAGGGACAGC
AGAGATCCAGTTTGGTTAATTAAGGTACCGAGGGCCTATTTCCCATGATTCCTTCATATTTGCATATACG
ATACAAGGCTGTTAGAGAGATAATTAGAATTAATTTGACTGTAAACACAAAGATATTAGTACAAAATACG
TGACGTAGAAAGTAATAATTTCTTGGGTAGTTTGCAGTTTTAAAATTATGTTTTAAAATGGACTATCATA
TGCTTACCGTAACTTGAAAGTATTTCGATTTCTTGGCTTTATATATCTTGTGGAAAGGACGAAACACCGG
AGACGTTAACTCCATATTTTTCATGAGCGATTCTATCACCCAAATCACTTGTTACAAAACTTGAATATAG
AGCCGGATTTTTTGGAATGCTATTTAAGCGTTTTAGATTTGATAATTTTCAATCAATTAAAATTGGTCCT
GTTTGATTTCCATCTAATCTTACAAAATGACCATCATGTTTTATTGCCATTCCAAATCTGTCAGCATCTG
GGTCATTCATAATAATAATATCTGCATCATGTTTAATACCATATTCAAGCGGTATTTTTCATGCAGGATC
AAATTCTGGATTTGGATTTACAACATTTTTAAATGTTTCATCTTCAAATGCATCGTCTCTGTTTAAGAGC
TATGCTGGAAACAGCATAGCAAGTTTAAATAAGGCTAGTCCGTTATCAACTTGAAAAAGTGGCACCGAGT
CGGTGCTTTTTTGTTTTGTACATGCAAAGATGGATAAAGTTTTAAACAGAGAGGAATCTTTGCAGCTAAT
GGACCTTCTAGGTCTTGAAAGGAGTGGGAATTGGCTCCGGTGCCCGTCAGTGGGCAGAGCGCACATCGCC
CACAGTCCCCGAGAAGTTGGGGGGAGGGGTCGGCAATTGATCCGGTGCCTAGAGAAGGTGGCGCGGGGTA
AACTGGGAAAGTGATGTCGTGTACTGGCTCCGCCTTTTTCCCGAGGGTGGGGGAGAACCGTATATAAGTG
CAGTAGTCGCCGTGAACGTTCTTTTTCGCAACGGGTTTGCCGCCAGAACACAGGACCGGTTCTAGAGCCA
CCATGAAACGGACAGCCGACGGAAGCGAGTTCGAGTCACCAAAGAAGAAGCGGAAAGTCTCTGAGGTGGA
GTTTTCCCACGAGTACTGGATGAGACATGCCCTGACCCTGGCCAAGAGGGCACGCGATGAGAGGGAGGTG
CCTGTGGGAGCCGTGCTGGTGCTGAACAATAGAGTGATCGGCGAGGGCTGGAACAGAGCCATCGGCCTGC
ACGACCCAACAGCCCATGCCGAAATTATGGCCCTGAGACAGGGCGGCCTGGTCATGCAGAACTACAGACT
GATTGACGCCACCCTGTACGTGACATTCGAGCCTTGCGTGATGTGCGCCGGCGCCATGATCCACTCTAGG
ATCGGCCGCGTGGTGTTTGGCGTGAGGAACAGCAAAAGAGGCGCCGCAGGCTCCCTGATGAACGTGCTGA
ACTACCCCGGCATGAATCACCGCGTCGAAATTACCGAGGGAATCCTGGCAGATGAATGTGCCGCCCTGCT
GTGCGATTTCTACCGGATGCCTAGACAGGTGTTCAATGCTCAGAAGAAGGCCCAGAGCTCCATCAACTCC
GGAGGATCTAGCGGAGGCTCCTCTGGCTCTGAGACACCTGGCACAAGCGAGAGCGCAACACCTGAAAGCA
GCGGGGGCAGCAGCGGGGGGTCAGACAAGAAGTACAGCATCGGCCTGGCCATCGGCACCAACTCTGTGGG
CTGGGCCGTGATCACCGACGAGTACAAGGTGCCCAGCAAGAAATTCAAGGTGCTGGGCAACACCGACCGG
CACAGCATCAAGAAGAACCTGATCGGAGCCCTGCTGTTCGACAGCGGCGAAACAGCCGAGAGAACCCGGC
TGAAGAGAACCGCCAGAAGAAGATACACCAGACGGAAGAACCGGATCTGCTATCTGCAAGAGATCTTCAG
CAACGAGATGGCCAAGGTGGACGACAGCTTCTTCCACAGACTGGAAGAGTCCTTCCTGGTGGAAGAGGAT
AAGAAGCACGAGCGGCACCCCATCTTCGGCAACATCGTGGACGAGGTGGCCTACCACGAGAAGTACCCCA
CCATCTACCACCTGAGAAAGAAACTGGTGGACAGCACCGACAAGGCCGACCTGCGGCTGATCTATCTGGC
CCTGGCCCACATGATCAAGTTCCGGGGCCACTTCCTGATCGAGGGCGACCTGAACCCCGACAACAGCGAC
GTGGACAAGCTGTTCATCCAGCTGGTGCAGACCTACAACCAGCTGTTCGAGGAAAACCCCATCAACGCCA
GCGGCGTGGACGCCAAGGCCATCCTGTCTGCCAGACTGAGCAAGAGCAGACGGCTGGAAAATCTGATCGC
CCAGCTGCCCGGCGAGAAGAAGAATGGCCTGTTCGGAAACCTGATTGCCCTGAGCCTGGGCCTGACCCCC
AACTTCAAGAGCAACTTCGACCTGGCCGAGGATGCCAAACTGCAGCTGAGCAAGGACACCTACGACGACG
ACCTGGACAACCTGCTGGCCCAGATCGGCGACCAGTACGCCGACCTGTTTCTGGCCGCCAAGAACCTGTC
CGACGCCATCCTGCTGAGCGACATCCTGAGAGTGAACACCGAGATCACCAAGGCCCCCCTGAGCGCCTCT
ATGATCAAGAGATACGACGAGCACCACCAGGACCTGACCCTGCTGAAAGCTCTCGTGCGGCAGCAGCTGC
CTGAGAAGTACAAAGAGATTTTCTTCGACCAGAGCAAGAACGGCTACGCCGGCTACATTGACGGCGGAGC
CAGCCAGGAAGAGTTCTACAAGTTCATCAAGCCCATCCTGGAAAAGATGGACGGCACCGAGGAACTGCTC
GTGAAGCTGAACAGAGAGGACCTGCTGCGGAAGCAGCGGACCTTCGACAACGGCAGCATCCCCCACCAGA
TCCACCTGGGAGAGCTGCACGCCATTCTGCGGCGGCAGGAAGATTTTTACCCATTCCTGAAGGACAACCG
GGAAAAGATCGAGAAGATCCTGACCTTCCGCATCCCCTACTACGTGGGCCCTCTGGCCAGGGGAAACAGC
AGATTCGCCTGGATGACCAGAAAGAGCGAGGAAACCATCACCCCCTGGAACTTCGAGGAAGTGGTGGACA
AGGGCGCTTCCGCCCAGAGCTTCATCGAGCGGATGACCAACTTCGATAAGAACCTGCCCAACGAGAAGGT
GCTGCCCAAGCACAGCCTGCTGTACGAGTACTTCACCGTGTATAACGAGCTGACCAAAGTGAAATACGTG
ACCGAGGGAATGAGAAAGCCCGCCTTCCTGAGCGGCGAGCAGAAAAAGGCCATCGTGGACCTGCTGTTCA
AGACCAACCGGAAAGTGACCGTGAAGCAGCTGAAAGAGGACTACTTCAAGAAAATCGAGTGCTTCGACTC
CGTGGAAATCTCCGGCGTGGAAGATCGGTTCAACGCCTCCCTGGGCACATACCACGATCTGCTGAAAATT
ATCAAGGACAAGGACTTCCTGGACAATGAGGAAAACGAGGACATTCTGGAAGATATCGTGCTGACCCTGA
CACTGTTTGAGGACAGAGAGATGATCGAGGAACGGCTGAAAACCTATGCCCACCTGTTCGACGACAAAGT
GATGAAGCAGCTGAAGCGGCGGAGATACACCGGCTGGGGCAGGCTGAGCCGGAAGCTGATCAACGGCATC
CGGGACAAGCAGTCCGGCAAGACAATCCTGGATTTCCTGAAGTCCGACGGCTTCGCCAACAGAAACTTCA
TGCAGCTGATCCACGACGACAGCCTGACCTTTAAAGAGGACATCCAGAAAGCCCAGGTGTCCGGCCAGGG
CGATAGCCTGCACGAGCACATTGCCAATCTGGCCGGCAGCCCCGCCATTAAGAAGGGCATCCTGCAGACA
GTGAAGGTGGTGGACGAGCTCGTGAAAGTGATGGGCCGGCACAAGCCCGAGAACATCGTGATCGAAATGG
CCAGAGAGAACCAGACCACCCAGAAGGGACAGAAGAACAGCCGCGAGAGAATGAAGCGGATCGAAGAGGG
CATCAAAGAGCTGGGCAGCCAGATCCTGAAAGAACACCCCGTGGAAAACACCCAGCTGCAGAACGAGAAG
CTGTACCTGTACTACCTGCAGAATGGGCGGGATATGTACGTGGACCAGGAACTGGACATCAACCGGCTGT
CCGACTACGATGTGGACCATATCGTGCCTCAGAGCTTTCTGAAGGACGACTCCATCGACAACAAGGTGCT
GACCAGAAGCGACAAGAACCGGGGCAAGAGCGACAACGTGCCCTCCGAAGAGGTCGTGAAGAAGATGAAG
AACTACTGGCGGCAGCTGCTGAACGCCAAGCTGATTACCCAGAGAAAGTTCGACAATCTGACCAAGGCCG
AGAGAGGCGGCCTGAGCGAACTGGATAAGGCCGGCTTCATCAAGAGACAGCTGGTGGAAACCCGGCAGAT
CACAAAGCACGTGGCACAGATCCTGGACTCCCGGATGAACACTAAGTACGACGAGAATGACAAGCTGATC
CGGGAAGTGAAAGTGATCACCCTGAAGTCCAAGCTGGTGTCCGATTTCCGGAAGGATTTCCAGTTTTACA
AAGTGCGCGAGATCAACAACTACCACCACGCCCACGACGCCTACCTGAACGCCGTCGTGGGAACCGCCCT
GATCAAAAAGTACCCTAAGCTGGAAAGCGAGTTCGTGTACGGCGACTACAAGGTGTACGACGTGCGGAAG
ATGATCGCCAAGAGCGAGCAGGAAATCGGCAAGGCTACCGCCAAGTACTTCTTCTACAGCAACATCATGA
ACTTTTTCAAGACCGAGATTACCCTGGCCAACGGCGAGATCCGGAAGCGGCCTCTGATCGAGACAAACGG
CGAAACCGGGGAGATCGTGTGGGATAAGGGCCGGGATTTTGCCACCGTGCGGAAAGTGCTGAGCATGCCC
CAAGTGAATATCGTGAAAAAGACCGAGGTGCAGACAGGCGGCTTCAGCAAAGAGTCTATCAGACCCAAGA
GGAACAGCGATAAGCTGATCGCCAGAAAGAAGGACTGGGACCCTAAGAAGTACGGCGGCTTCCTGTGGCC
CACCGTGGCCTATTCTGTGCTGGTGGTGGCCAAAGTGGAAAAGGGCAAGTCCAAGAAACTGAAGAGTGTG
AAAGAGCTGCTGGGGATCACCATCATGGAAAGAAGCAGCTTCGAGAAGAATCCCATCGACTTTCTGGAAG
CCAAGGGCTACAAAGAAGTGAAAAAGGACCTGATCATCAAGCTGCCTAAGTACTCCCTGTTCGAGCTGGA
AAACGGCCGGAAGAGAATGCTGGCCTCTGCCAAGCAGCTGCAGAAGGGAAACGAACTGGCCCTGCCCTCC
AAATATGTGAACTTCCTGTACCTGGCCAGCCACTATGAGAAGCTGAAGGGCTCCCCCGAGGATAATGAGC
AGAAACAGCTGTTTGTGGAACAGCACAAGCACTACCTGGACGAGATCATCGAGCAGATCAGCGAGTTCTC
CAAGAGAGTGATCCTGGCCGACGCTAATCTGGACAAAGTGCTGTCCGCCTACAACAAGCACCGGGATAAG
CCCATCAGAGAGCAGGCCGAGAATATCATCCACCTGTTTACCCTGACCAGACTGGGAGCCCCTAGAGCCT
TCAAGTACTTTGACACCACCATCGACCCCAAGCAGTACAGAAGCACCAAAGAGGTGCTGGACGCCACCCT
GATCCACCAGAGCATCACCGGCCTGTACGAGACACGGATCGACCTGTCTCAGCTGGGAGGCGACGGATCC
GGCGGAGGCGGAAGCGGGAAAAGAACCGCCGACGGCAGCGAATTCGAGCCCAAGAAGAAGAGGAAAGTCT
CGAGCGGAGGCGACTACAAAGACCATGACGGTGATTATAAAGATCATGACATCGATTACAAGGATGACGA
TGACAAGGGAGGCGGTGGAAGCGGCGCAACAAACTTCTCTCTGCTGAAACAAGCCGGAGATGTCGAAGAG
AATCCTGGACCGACCGAGTACAAGCCCACGGTGCGCCTCGCCACCCGCGACGACGTCCCCAGGGCCGTAC
GCACCCTCGCCGCCGCGTTCGCCGACTACCCCGCCACGCGCCACACCGTCGATCCGGACCGCCACATCGA
GCGGGTCACCGAGCTGCAAGAACTCTTCCTCACGCGCGTCGGGCTCGACATCGGCAAGGTGTGGGTCGCG
GACGACGGCGCCGCGGTGGCGGTCTGGACCACGCCGGAGAGCGTCGAAGCGGGGGCGGTGTTCGCCGAGA
TCGGCCCGCGCATGGCCGAGTTGAGCGGTTCCCGGCTGGCCGCGCAGCAACAGATGGAAGGCCTCCTGGC
GCCGCACCGGCCCAAGGAGCCCGCGTGGTTCCTGGCCACCGTCGGAGTCTCGCCCGACCACCAGGGCAAG
GGTCTGGGCAGCGCCGTCGTGCTCCCCGGAGTGGAGGCGGCCGAGCGCGCCGGGGTGCCCGCCTTCCTGG
AGACCTCCGCGCCCCGCAACCTCCCCTTCTACGAGCGGCTCGGCTTCACCGTCACCGCCGACGTCGAGGT
GCCCGAAGGACCGCGCACCTGGTGCATGACCCGCAAGCCCGGTGCCTGAACGCGTTAAGTCGACAATCAA
CCTCTGGATTACAAAATTTGTGAAAGATTGACTGGTATTCTTAACTATGTTGCTCCTTTTACGCTATGTG
GATACGCTGCTTTAATGCCTTTGTATCATGCTATTGCTTCCCGTATGGCTTTCATTTTCTCCTCCTTGTA
TAAATCCTGGTTGCTGTCTCTTTATGAGGAGTTGTGGCCCGTTGTCAGGCAACGTGGCGTGGTGTGCACT
GTGTTTGCTGACGCAACCCCCACTGGTTGGGGCATTGCCACCACCTGTCAGCTCCTTTCCGGGACTTTCG
CTTTCCCCCTCCCTATTGCCACGGCGGAACTCATCGCCGCCTGCCTTGCCCGCTGCTGGACAGGGGCTCG
GCTGTTGGGCACTGACAATTCCGTGGTGTTGTCGGGGAAATCATCGTCCTTTCCTTGGCTGCTCGCCTGT
GTTGCCACCTGGATTCTGCGCGGGACGTCCTTCTGCTACGTCCCTTCGGCCCTCAATCCAGCGGACCTTC
CTTCCCGCGGCCTGCTGCCGGCTCTGCGGCCTCTTCCGCGTCTTCGCCTTCGCCCTCAGACGAGTCGGAT
CTCCCTTTGGGCCGCCTCCCCGCGTCGACTTTAAGACCAATGACTTACAAGGCAGCTGTAGATCTTAGCC
ACTTTTTAAAAGAAAAGGGGGGACTGGAAGGGCTAATTCACTCCCAACGAAGACAAGATCTGCTTTTTGC
TTGTACTGGGTCTCTCTGGTTAGACCAGATCTGAGCCTGGGAGCTCTCTGGCTAACTAGGGAACCCACTG
CTTAAGCCTCAATAAAGCTTGCCTTGAGTGCTTCAAGTAGTGTGTGCCCGTCTGTTGTGTGACTCTGGTA
ACTAGAGATCCCTCAGACCCTTTTAGTCAGTGTGGAAAATCTCTAGCAGGGCCCGTTTAAACCCGCTGAT
CAGCCTCGACTGTGCCTTCTAGTTGCCAGCCATCTGTTGTTTGCCCCTCCCCCGTGCCTTCCTTGACCCT
GGAAGGTGCCACTCCCACTGTCCTTTCCTAATAAAATGAGGAAATTGCATCGCATTGTCTGAGTAGGTGT
CATTCTATTCTGGGGGGTGGGGTGGGGCAGGACAGCAAGGGGGAGGATTGGGAAGACAATAGCAGGCATG
CTGGGGATGCGGTGGGCTCTATGGCTTCTGAGGCGGAAAGAACCAGCTGGGGCTCTAGGGGGTATCCCC
[124 nt withheld, positions 9800-9923]
C
[91 nt withheld, positions 9925-10015]
A
[49 nt withheld, positions 10017-10065]
CCTTTGACGTTGGAGTCCACGTTCTTT
[37 nt withheld, positions 10093-10129]
ACCCTATCTCGGTCTATTCTTTTGATTTATAAGGGATTTTGCCGATTTCGGCCTATTGGTTAAAAAATGA
GCTGATTTAACAAAAATTTAACGCGAATTAATTCTGTGGAATGTGTGTCAGTTAGGGTGTGGAAAGTCCC
CAGGCTCCCCAGCAGGCAGAAGTATGCAAAGCATGCATCTCAATTAGTCAGCAACCAGGTGTGGAAAGTC
CCCAGGCTCCCCAGCAGGCAGAAGTATGCAAAGCATGCATCTCAATTAGTCAGCAACCATAGTCCCGCCC
CTAACTCCGCCCATCCCGCCCCTAACTCCGCCCAGTTCCGCCCATTCTCCGCCCCATGGCTGACTAATTT
TTTTTATTTATGCAGAGGCCGAGGCCGCCTCTGCCTCTGAGCTATTCCAGAAGTAGTGAGGAGGCTTTTT
TGGAGGCCTAGGCTTTTGCAAAAAGCTCCCGGGAGCTTGTATATCCATTTTCGGATCTGATCAGCACGTG
TTGACAATTAATCATCGGCATAGTATATCGGCATAGTATAATACGACAAGGTGAGGAACTAAACCATGGC
CAAGTTGACCAGTGCCGTTCCGGTGCTCACCGCGCGCGACGTCGCCGGAGCGGTCGAGTTCTGGACCGAC
CGGCTCGGGTTCTCCCGGGACTTCGTGGAGGACGACTTCGCCGGTGTGGTCCGGGACGACGTGACCCTGT
TCATCAGCGCGGTCCAGGACCAGGTGGTGCCGGACAACACCCTGGCCTGGGTGTGGGTGCGCGGCCTGGA
CGAGCTGTACGCCGAGTGGTCGGAGGTCGTGTCCACGAACTTCCGGGACGCCTCCGGGCCGGCCATGACC
GAGATCGGCGAGCAGCCGTGGGGGCGGGAGTTCGCCCTGCGCGACCCGGCCGGCAACTGCGTGCACTTCG
TGGCCGAGGAGCAGGACTGACACGTGCTACGAGATTTCGATTCCACCGCCGCCTTCTATGAAAGGTTGGG
CTTCGGAATCGTTTTCCGGGACGCCGGCTGGATGATCCTCCAGCGCGGGGATCTCATGCTGGAGTTCTTC
GCCCACCCCAACTTGTTTATTGCAGCTTATAATGGTTACAAATAAAGCAATAGCATCACAAATTTCACAA
ATAAAGCATTTTTTTCACTGCATTCTAGTTGTGGTTTGTCCAAACTCATCAATGTATCTTATCATGTCTG
TATACCGTCGACCTCTAGCTAGAGCTTGGCGTAATCATGGTCATAGCTGTTTCCTGTGTGAAATTGTTAT
CCGCTCACAATTCCACACAACATACGAGCCGGAAGCATAAAGTGTAAAGCCTGGGGTGCCTAATGAGTGA
GCTAACTCACATTAATTGCGTTGCGCTCACTGCCCGCTTTCCAGTCGGGAAACCTGTCGTGCCAGCTGCA
TTAATGAATCGGCCAACGCGCGGGGAGAGGCGGTTTGCGTATTGGGCGCTCTTCCGCTTCCTCGCTCACT
GACTCGCTGCGCTCGGTCGTTCGGCTGCGGCGAGCGGTATCAGCTCACTCAAAGGCGGTAATACGGTTAT
CCACAGAATCAGGGGATAACGCAGGAAAGAACATGTGAGCAAAAGGCCAGCAAAAGGCCAGGAACCGTAA
AAAGGCCGCGTTGCTGGCGTTTTTCCATAGGCTCCGCCCCCCTGACGAGCATCACAAAAATCGACGCTCA
AGTCAGAGGTGGCGAAACCCGACAGGACTATAAAGATACCAGGCGTTTCCCCCTGGAAGCTCCCTCGTGC
GCTCTCCTGTTCCGACCCTGCCGCTTACCGGATACCTGTCCGCCTTTCTCCCTTCGGGAAGCGTGGCGCT
TTCTCATAGCTCACGCTGTAGGTATCTCAGTTCGGTGTAGGTCGTTCGCTCCAAGCTGGGCTGTGTGCAC
GAACCCCCCGTTCAGCCCGACCGCTGCGCCTTATCCGGTAACTATCGTCTTGAGTCCAACCCGGTAAGAC
ACGACTTATCGCCACTGGCAGCAGCCACTGGTAACAGGATTAGCAGAGCGAGGTATGTAGGCGGTGCTAC
AGAGTTCTTGAAGTGGTGGCCTAACTACGGCTACACTAGAAGAACAGTATTTGGTATCTGCGCTCTGCTG
AAGCCAGTTACCTTCGGAAAAAGAGTTGGTAGCTCTTGATCCGGCAAACAAACCACCGCTGGTAGCGGTG
GTTTTTTTGTTTGCAAGCAGCAGATTACGCGCAGAAAAAAAGGATCTCAAGAAGATCCTTTGATCTTTTC
TACGGGGTCTGACGCTCAGTGGAACGAAAACTCACGTTAAGGGATTTTGGTCATGAGATTATCAAAAAGG
ATCTTCACCTAGATCCTTTTAAATTAAAAATGAAGTTTTAAATCAATCTAAAGTATATATGAGTAAACTT
GGTCTGACAGTTACCAATGCTTAATCAGTGAGGCACCTATCTCAGCGATCTGTCTATTTCGTTCATCCAT
AGTTGCCTGACTCCCCGTCGTGTAGATAACTACGATACGGGAGGGCTTACCATCTGGCCCCAGTGCTGCA
ATGATACCGCGAGACCCACGCTCACCGGCTCCAGATTTATCAGCAATAAACCAGCCAGCCGGAAGGGCCG
AGCGCAGAAGTGGTCCTGCAACTTTATCCGCCTCCATCCAGTCTATTAATTGTTGCCGGGAAGCTAGAGT
AAGTAGTTCGCCAGTTAATAGTTTGCGCAACGTTGTTGCCATTGCTACAGGCATCGTGGTGTCACGCTCG
TCGTTTGGTATGGCTTCATTCAGCTCCGGTTCCCAACGATCAAGGCGAGTTACATGATCCCCCATGTTGT
GCAAAAAAGCGGTTAGCTCCTTCGGTCCTCCGATCGTTGTCAGAAGTAAGTTGGCCGCAGTGTTATCACT
CATGGTTATGGCAGCACTGCATAATTCTCTTACTGTCATGCCATCCGTAAGATGCTTTTCTGTGACTGGT
GAGTACTCAACCAAGTCATTCTGAGAATAGTGTATGCGGCGACCGAGTTGCTCTTGCCCGGCGTCAATAC
GGGATAATACCGCGCCACATAGCAGAACTTTAAAAGTGCTCATCATTGGAAAACGTTCTTCGGGGCGAAA
ACTCTCAAGGATCTTACCGCTGTTGAGATCCAGTTCGATGTAACCCACTCGTGCACCCAACTGATCTTCA
GCATCTTTTACTTTCACCAGCGTTTCTGGGTGAGCAAAAACAGGAAGGCAAAATGCCGCAAAAAAGGGAA
TAAGGGCGACACGGAAATGTTGAATACTCATACTCTTCCTTTTTCAATATTATTGAAGCATTTATCAGGG
TTATTGTCTCATGAGCGGATACATATTTGAATGTATTTAGAAAAATAAACAAATAGGGGTTCCGCGCACA
TTTCCCCGAAAAGTGCCACCTGACGTCGACGGATCGGGAGATCTCCCGATCCCCTATGGTGCACTCTCAG
TACAATCTGCTCTGATGCCGCATAGTTAAGCCAGTATCTGCTCCCTGCTTGTGTGTTGGAGGTCGCTGAG
TAGTGCGCGAGCAAAATTTAAGCTACAACAAGGCAAGGCTTGACCGACAATTGCATGAAGAATCTGCTTA
GGGTTAGGCGTTTTGCGCTGCTTCGCGATGTACGGGCCAGATATACGCGTTGACATTGATTATTGACTAG
TTATTAATAGTAATCAATTACGGGGTCATTAGTTCATAGCCCATATATGGAGTTCCGCGTTACATAACTT
ACGGTAAATGGCCCGCCTGGCTGACCGCCCAACGACCCCCGCCCATTGACGTCAATAATGACGTATGTTC
CCATAGTAACGCCAATAGGGACTTTCCATTGACGTCAATGGGTGGAGTATTTACGGTAAACTGCCCACTT
GGCAGTACATCAAGTGTATCATATGCCAAGTACGCCCCCTATTGACGTCAATGACGGTAAATGGCCCGCC
TGGCATTATGCCCAGTACATGACCTTATGGGACTTTCCTACTTGGCAGTACATCTACGTATTAGTCATCG
CTATTACCATGG
Features (pLannotate 1.2.2; 35 found; start..end, strand, type, name):
    217..397     +  LTR            5' LTR (truncated): truncated 5' long terminal repeat (LTR) from HIV-1
    444..569     +  misc_feature   HIV-1 Ψ: packaging signal of human immunodeficiency virus type 1
    553..916     +  CDS            HIV-1 gag (fragment): gag protein from human immunodeficiency virus 1; gag
   1062..1295    +  misc_feature   RRE: The Rev response element (RRE) of HIV-1 allows for Rev-dependent mRNA export from the nucleus to the cytoplasm.
   1672..1772    +  CDS            Rev (fragment): human immunodeficiency virus 1 (HIV-1) Rev protein; rev; enhances nuclear export of unspliced and incompletely spliced viral mRNAs
   1822..1939    +  misc_feature   cPPT/CTS: central polypurine tract and central termination sequence of HIV-1
   1990..2230    +  promoter       U6 promoter: RNA polymerase III promoter for human U6 snRNA
   2599..2666    +  misc_RNA       tracrRNA (fragment): trans-activating CRISPR RNA for the Streptococcus pyogenes CRISPR/Cas9 system
   2690..2756    +  CDS            small t antigen (fragment): SV40 (simian virus 40) small t antigen
   2782..2993    +  promoter       EF-1α core promoter: core promoter for human elongation factor EF-1α
   3070..3561    +  CDS            tadA: TADA_ECOLI - Also known as yfhC. Experimental evidence at protein level: Swiss-Prot protein existence level 1. Catalyzes the deamination of adenosine to inosine at the wobble position 34 of tRNA(Arg2). Essential for cell viability. From Escherichia coli (strain K12).
   3664..7764    +  CDS            Cas9: Cas9 (Csn1) endonuclease from the Streptococcus pyogenes Type II CRISPR/Cas system generates RNA-guided double strand breaks in DNA
   7852..7917    +  CDS            3xFLAG: three tandem FLAG® epitope tags, followed by an enterokinase cleavage site
   7992..8589    +  CDS            PuroR (fragment): puromycin N-acetyltransferase; pac from Streptomyces; confers resistance to puromycin
   8605..9193    +  misc_feature   WPRE: woodchuck hepatitis virus posttranscriptional regulatory element
   9244..9263    +  misc_feature   cPPT/CTS (fragment): central polypurine tract and central termination sequence of HIV-1
   9265..9498    +  LTR            3' LTR (ΔU3): self-inactivating 3' long terminal repeat (LTR) from HIV-1
   9530..9754    +  polyA_signal   bGH poly(A) signal: bovine growth hormone polyadenylation signal
   9758..9779    +  promoter       SV40 promoter (fragment): SV40 enhancer and early promoter
   9800..10228   +  rep_origin     f1 ori (sequence partly withheld): f1 bacteriophage origin of replication; arrow indicates direction of (+) strand synthesis
  10242..10571   +  promoter       SV40 promoter: SV40 enhancer and early promoter
  10619..10666   +  promoter       EM7 promoter: synthetic bacterial promoter&nbsp
  10685..11059   +  CDS            BleoR: antibiotic-binding protein; Sh ble from Streptoalloteichus hindustanus; confers resistance to bleomycin, phleomycin, and Zeocin™
  11069..11194   +  CDS            ble (fragment): BLE_KLEPN - Experimental evidence at protein level: Swiss-Prot protein existence level 1. Binding protein with a strong affinity to the bleomycin family of antibiotics. Binds to CL990; an antimitotic-antibiotic compound. From Klebsiella pneumoniae.
  11189..11310   +  polyA_signal   SV40 poly(A) signal: SV40 polyadenylation signal
  11381..11403   -  protein_bind   lac operator (fragment): The lac repressor binds to the lac operator to inhibit transcription in E. coli. This inhibition can be relieved by adding lactose or isopropyl-β-D-thiogalactopyranoside (IPTG). lac repressor encoded by lacI
  11407..11437   -  promoter       lac promoter: promoter for the E. coli lac operon
  11452..11473   -  protein_bind   CAP binding site: CAP binding activates transcription in the presence of cAMP. E. coli catabolite activator protein
  11486..11578   -  CDS            lacI (fragment): lac repressor; lacI; The lac repressor binds to the lac operator to inhibit transcription in E. coli. This inhibition can be relieved by adding lactose or isopropyl-β-D-thiogalactopyranoside (IPTG).
  11761..12349   -  rep_origin     ori: high-copy-number ColE1/pMB1/pBR322/pUC origin of replication
  12520..13380   -  CDS            AmpR: β-lactamase; bla; confers resistance to ampicillin, carbenicillin, and related antibiotics
  13381..13485   -  promoter       AmpR promoter: bla
  13544..13596   -  misc_feature   bom (fragment): basis of mobility region from pBR322
  13751..14130   +  enhancer       CMV enhancer: human cytomegalovirus immediate early enhancer
  14131..199     +  promoter       CMV promoter (across the origin): human cytomegalovirus (CMV) immediate early promoter
