[The description below was written by a language model from this plasmid's Addgene catalogue record and pLannotate feature annotations shown in this document.]
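Description:
lentiCRISPRv2FE-ABE8e-SpRY is a roughly 14.1 kb all-in-one lentiviral CRISPR vector derived from lentiCRISPRv2, designed to deliver an adenine base editor together with a single guide RNA into mammalian cells. It has the layout of a self-inactivating HIV-1 transfer plasmid. A CMV enhancer/promoter fused to a truncated 5' LTR drives genomic RNA production in packaging cells, followed by the Ψ packaging signal, RRE for Rev-dependent export and cPPT/CTS. A WPRE and a ΔU3 3' LTR close the proviral region, with a bGH polyadenylation signal downstream. In bacteria the plasmid is maintained through a high-copy ColE1/pUC-type origin and ampicillin resistance. The backbone also carries an f1 origin and an SV40/EM7-driven bleomycin/Zeocin resistance cassette outside the LTRs.

Within the provirus, a human U6 Pol III promoter precedes the sgRNA cloning site and a guide scaffold in which the original hairpin has been replaced by the optimized "FE" hairpin. A core EF-1α promoter then drives the editor, in which an evolved E. coli TadA deaminase domain (ABE8e) is fused to the N-terminus of the D10A nickase form of SpRY. SpRY is a Streptococcus pyogenes Cas9 variant with greatly relaxed PAM requirements. A 3xFLAG tag follows the Cas9 coding sequence, and a puromycin resistance gene lies downstream for selection of transduced cells. The element linking it to the editor is not annotated. Together these parts allow stable A•T-to-G•C editing across a broad range of target sites without double-strand breaks. The associated publication concerns quantifying variant effects from base editing, so the vector suits single-guide or pooled guide-library experiments.
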