Addgene plasmid #213008: lentiCRISPRv2FE-ABE8e-SpRY
Purpose: A lentiviral vector expressing the ABE8e-SpRY base editor and an sgRNA cloning site
Depositing lab: Richard Sherwood. Depositing organization: Brigham and Women's Hospital. Publication: Joint genotypic and phenotypic outcome modeling improves base editing variant effect quantification. Ryu J, Barkal S, Yu T, Jankowiak M, Zhou Y, Francoeur M, Phan QV, Li Z, Tognon M, Brown L, Love MI, Bhat V, Lettre G, Ascher DB, Cassa CA, Sherwood RI, Pinello L. Nat Genet. 2024 Apr 24. doi: 10.1038/s41588-024-01726-6. PubMed 38658794.
Backbone
  Vector backbone: lentiCRISPRv2
  Modifications to backbone: Replaced original hairpin with FE hairpin. Swapped the Cas9 construct with a D10A nickase mutant of the Cas9 variant SpRY. Added N-terminal ABE8e from a synthesized sequence block.
  Vector type: Mammalian Expression, Lentiviral, CRISPR
  Selectable markers: Puromycin
Growth in bacteria
  Bacterial resistance: Ampicillin, 100 μg/mL
  Growth temperature: 30°C
  Growth strain: NEB Stable
  Copy number: Unknown
Gene/Insert
  Gene/Insert name: ABE8e-SpRY-D10A
  Species: Synthetic
  Mutation: D10A nickase variant of SpRY
  Promoter: Ef-1a
  Cloning method: Gibson Cloning
  Sequencing primers: 5′ ataagtgcagtagtcgccgt; 3′ gcaacaaacttctctctgctgaaacaagc
Resource information
  A portion of this plasmid was derived from a plasmid made by: Feng Zhang (Crisprv2 Plasmid-addgene plasmid # 52961) David Liu (ABE8e-addgene plasmid # 152994) Benjamin Kleinstiver (SpRY-addgene plasmid # 139989)
Terms and licenses: Academic/Nonprofit Terms; Industry Terms: Not Available to Industry
Depositor comments: FE Hairpin (Chen B, Gilbert LA, Cimini BA, Schnitzbauer J, Zhang W, Li GW, Park J, Blackburn EH, Weissman JS, Qi LS, Huang B. Dynamic imaging of genomic loci in living human cells by an optimized CRISPR/Cas system. Cell. 2013 Dec 19;155(7):1479-91. doi: 10.1016/j.cell.2013.12.001. Erratum in: Cell. 2014 Jan 16;156(1-2):373. PMID: 24360272; PMCID: PMC3918502.)
How to cite: lentiCRISPRv2FE-ABE8e-SpRY was a gift from Richard Sherwood (Addgene plasmid # 213008 ; http://n2t.net/addgene:213008 ; RRID:Addgene_213008)
